>Addgene plasmid #204515 | pHIT348 | addgene full sequence | sequence record 411110 | Addgene NGS Result
TAATACGACTCACTATAGGGGAATTGTGAGCGGATAACAATTCCCCTCTAGAAATAATTTTGTTTAACTT
TAAGAAGGAGATATACCATGGGCAGCAGCCATCATCATCATCATCACAGCAGCGGCCTGGTGCCGCGCGG
CAGCCATAATATGAAAACTGAAGAAGGTAAACTGGTAATCTGGATTAACGGCGATAAAGGCTATAACGGT
CTCGCTGAAGTCGGTAAGAAATTCGAGAAAGATACCGGAATTAAAGTCACCGTTGAGCATCCGGATAAAC
TGGAAGAGAAATTCCCACAGGTTGCGGCAACTGGCGATGGCCCTGACATTATCTTCTGGGCACACGACCG
CTTTGGTGGCTACGCTCAATCTGGCCTGTTGGCTGAAATCACCCCGGACAAAGCGTTCCAGGACAAGCTG
TATCCGTTTACCTGGGATGCCGTACGTTACAACGGCAAGCTGATTGCTTACCCGATCGCTGTTGAAGCGT
TATCGCTGATTTATAACAAAGATCTGCTGCCGAACCCGCCAAAAACCTGGGAAGAGATCCCGGCGCTGGA
TAAAGAACTGAAAGCGAAAGGTAAGAGCGCGCTGATGTTCAACCTGCAAGAACCGTACTTCACCTGGCCG
CTGATTGCTGCTGACGGGGGTTATGCGTTCAAGTATGAAAACGGCAAGTACGACATTAAAGACGTGGGCG
TGGATAACGCTGGCGCGAAAGCGGGTCTGACCTTCCTGGTTGACCTGATTAAAAACAAACACATGAATGC
AGACACCGATTACTCCATCGCAGAAGCTGCCTTTAATAAAGGCGAAACAGCGATGACCATCAACGGCCCG
TGGGCATGGTCCAACATCGACACCAGCAAAGTGAATTATGGTGTAACGGTACTGCCGACCTTCAAGGGTC
AACCATCCAAACCGTTCGTTGGCGTGCTGAGCGCAGGTATTAACGCCGCCAGTCCGAACAAAGAGCTGGC
AAAAGAGTTCCTCGAAAACTATCTGCTGACTGATGAAGGTCTGGAAGCGGTTAATAAAGACAAACCGCTG
GGTGCCGTAGCGCTGAAGTCTTACGAGGAAGAGTTGGCGAAAGATCCACGTATTGCCGCCACTATGGAAA
ACGCCCAGAAAGGTGAAATCATGCCGAACATCCCGCAGATGTCCGCTTTCTGGTATGCCGTGCGTACTGC
GGTGATCAACGCCGCCAGCGGTCGTCAGACTGTCGATGAAGCCCTGAAAGACGCGCAGACTCATATGGCG
GCCGCACCACCGGTCAAGAAGTCTAACAAGAAGAAGGGAAGCAAGAAATCGCCGAAAAAGTCCGCTAAAT
CGAAGGATGATGACTCTTCCGACGAAGAGGAAGAAGAGGAAGTCAAAGAGAAATCTCCAAAGAAATCCTC
GAAATCCACAAAGAGAGCTGCTTCTGATGATGATGAAGAAGAGGAGCCTGTTGCTACAAAGAAGTCGAAG
AAATCGAAGCGTGCTGAGACTCCTGAGGAAGAAGACGACGAAGAAGAAGAGGTTGTTAAGACTCCGAAGA
AGACGAAGAAATCGAAGCGTGCTGAGACTCCTGAGGAAGAAGACGAAGTAGAAGAAGAGGTTGTTAAGAC
TCCAAAAAAGTCGAAGTCTTCGAAGAGTCCAAAGAAGTCGAAACGCGCTGAAACCTCCGACGAGGAAGAC
GAGGATGAGGAAGATGAGAAAGAAGCACCTAAATCGAGCAAGAAACAGGAAAAGGCCAAATCAAGCAAAC
GTGTTGCTGAAGATTCAGGAAATGAAGAAGAAGATCAAGACAATACTAGTGGAAGTGGCAGCGAGGGTGA
AGAAGAAGAAGAAGAAGCATCGTCCAACGGAAAGAGAAAGTCTAGACATTAGTCGACTGCAGCGATCGCT
CGAGCACCACCACCACCACCACTGAGATCCGGCTGCTAACAAAGCCCGAAAGGAAGCTGAGTTGGCTGCT
GCCACCGCTGAGCAATAACTAGCATAACCCCTTGGGGCCTCTAAACGGGTCTTGAGGGGTTTTTTGCTGA
AAGGAGGAACTATATCCGGATTGGCGAATGGG
[124 nt withheld, positions 2063-2186]
C
[91 nt withheld, positions 2188-2278]
A
[49 nt withheld, positions 2280-2328]
CCTTTGACGTTGGAGTCCACGTTCTTT
[37 nt withheld, positions 2356-2392]
ACCCTATCTCGGTCTATTCTTTTGATTTATAAGGGATTTTGCCGATTTCGGCCTATTGGTTAAAAAATGA
GCTGATTTAACAAAAATTTAACGCGAATTTTAACAAAATATTAACGCTTACAATTTAGGTGGCACTTTTC
GGGGAAATGTGCGCGGAACCCCTATTTGTTTATTTTTCTAAATACATTCAAATATGTATCCGCTCATGAA
TTAATTCTTAGAAAAACTCATCGAGCATCAAATGAAACTGCAATTTATTCATATCAGGATTATCAATACC
ATATTTTTGAAAAAGCCGTTTCTGTAATGAAGGAGAAAACTCACCGAGGCAGTTCCATAGGATGGCAAGA
TCCTGGTATCGGTCTGCGATTCCGACTCGTCCAACATCAATACAACCTATTAATTTCCCCTCGTCAAAAA
TAAGGTTATCAAGTGAGAAATCACCATGAGTGACGACTGAATCCGGTGAGAATGGCAAAAGTTTATGCAT
TTCTTTCCAGACTTGTTCAACAGGCCAGCCATTACGCTCGTCATCAAAATCACTCGCATCAACCAAACCG
TTATTCATTCGTGATTGCGCCTGAGCGAGACGAAATACGCGATCGCTGTTAAAAGGACAATTACAAACAG
GAATCGAATGCAACCGGCGCAGGAACACTGCCAGCGCATCAACAATATTTTCACCTGAATCAGGATATTC
TTCTAATACCTGGAATGCTGTTTTCCCGGGGATCGCAGTGGTGAGTAACCATGCATCATCAGGAGTACGG
ATAAAATGCTTGATGGTCGGAAGAGGCATAAATTCCGTCAGCCAGTTTAGTCTGACCATCTCATCTGTAA
CATCATTGGCAACGCTACCTTTGCCATGTTTCAGAAACAACTCTGGCGCATCGGGCTTCCCATACAATCG
ATAGATTGTCGCACCTGATTGCCCGACATTATCGCGAGCCCATTTATACCCATATAAATCAGCATCCATG
TTGGAATTTAATCGCGGCCTAGAGCAAGACGTTTCCCGTTGAATATGGCTCATAACACCCCTTGTATTAC
TGTTTATGTAAGCAGACAGTTTTATTGTTCATGACCAAAATCCCTTAACGTGAGTTTTCGTTCCACTGAG
CGTCAGACCCCGTAGAAAAGATCAAAGGATCTTCTTGAGATCCTTTTTTTCTGCGCGTAATCTGCTGCTT
GCAAACAAAAAAACCACCGCTACCAGCGGTGGTTTGTTTGCCGGATCAAGAGCTACCAACTCTTTTTCCG
AAGGTAACTGGCTTCAGCAGAGCGCAGATACCAAATACTGTCCTTCTAGTGTAGCCGTAGTTAGGCCACC
ACTTCAAGAACTCTGTAGCACCGCCTACATACCTCGCTCTGCTAATCCTGTTACCAGTGGCTGCTGCCAG
TGGCGATAAGTCGTGTCTTACCGGGTTGGACTCAAGACGATAGTTACCGGATAAGGCGCAGCGGTCGGGC
TGAACGGGGGGTTCGTGCACACAGCCCAGCTTGGAGCGAACGACCTACACCGAACTGAGATACCTACAGC
GTGAGCTATGAGAAAGCGCCACGCTTCCCGAAGGGAGAAAGGCGGACAGGTATCCGGTAAGCGGCAGGGT
CGGAACAGGAGAGCGCACGAGGGAGCTTCCAGGGGGAAACGCCTGGTATCTTTATAGTCCTGTCGGGTTT
CGCCACCTCTGACTTGAGCGTCGATTTTTGTGATGCTCGTCAGGGGGGCGGAGCCTATGGAAAAACGCCA
GCAACGCGGCCTTTTTACGGTTCCTGGCCTTTTGCTGGCCTTTTGCTCACATGTTCTTTCCTGCGTTATC
CCCTGATTCTGTGGATAACCGTATTACCGCCTTTGAGTGAGCTGATACCGCTCGCCGCAGCCGAACGACC
GAGCGCAGCGAGTCAGTGAGCGAGGAAGCGGAAGAGCGCCTGATGCGGTATTTTCTCCTTACGCATCTGT
GCGGTATTTCACACCGCAATGGTGCACTCTCAGTACAATCTGCTCTGATGCCGCATAGTTAAGCCAGTAT
ACACTCCGCTATCGCTACGTGACTGGGTCATGGCTGCGCCCCGACACCCGCCAACACCCGCTGACGCGCC
CTGACGGGCTTGTCTGCTCCCGGCATCCGCTTACAGACAAGCTGTGACCGTCTCCGGGAGCTGCATGTGT
CAGAGGTTTTCACCGTCATCACCGAAACGCGCGAGGCAGCTGCGGTAAAGCTCATCAGCGTGGTCGTGAA
GCGATTCACAGATGTCTGCCTGTTCATCCGCGTCCAGCTCGTTGAGTTTCTCCAGAAGCGTTAATGTCTG
GCTTCTGATAAAGCGGGCCATGTTAAGGGCGGTTTTTTCCTGTTTGGTCACTGATGCCTCCGTGTAAGGG
GGATTTCTGTTCATGGGGGTAATGATACCGATGAAACGAGAGAGGATGCTCACGATACGGGTTACTGATG
ATGAACATGCCCGGTTACTGGAACGTTGTGAGGGTAAACAACTGGCGGTATGGATGCGGCGGGACCAGAG
AAAAATCACTCAGGGTCAATGCCAGCGCTTCGTTAATACAGATGTAGGTGTTCCACAGGGTAGCCAGCAG
CATCCTGCGATGCAGATCCGGAACATAATGGTGCAGGGCGCTGACTTCCGCGTTTCCAGACTTTACGAAA
CACGGAAACCGAAGACCATTCATGTTGTTGCTCAGGTCGCAGACGTTTTGCAGCAGCAGTCGCTTCACGT
TCGCTCGCGTATCGGTGATTCATTCTGCTAACCAGTAAGGCAACCCCGCCAGCCTAGCCGGGTCCTCAAC
GACAGGAGCACGATCATGCGCACCCGTGGGGCCGCCATGCCGGCGATAATGGCCTGCTTCTCGCCGAAAC
GTTTGGTGGCGGGACCAGTGACGAAGGCTTGAGCGAGGGCGTGCAAGATTCCGAATACCGCAAGCGACAG
GCCGATCATCGTCGCGCTCCAGCGAAAGCGGTCCTCGCCGAAAATGACCCAGAGCGCTGCCGGCACCTGT
CCTACGAGTTGCATGATAAAGAAGACAGTCATAAGTGCGGCGACGATAGTCATGCCCCGCGCCCACCGGA
AGGAGCTGACTGGGTTGAAGGCTCTCAAGGGCATCGGTCGAGATCCCGGTGCCTAATGAGTGAGCTAACT
TACATTAATTGCGTTGCGCTCACTGCCCGCTTTCCAGTCGGGAAACCTGTCGTGCCAGCTGCATTAATGA
ATCGGCCAACGCGCGGGGAGAGGCGGTTTGCGTATTGGGCGCCAGGGTGGTTTTTCTTTTCACCAGTGAG
ACGGGCAACAGCTGATTGCCCTTCACCGCCTGGCCCTGAGAGAGTTGCAGCAAGCGGTCCACGCTGGTTT
GCCCCAGCAGGCGAAAATCCTGTTTGATGGTGGTTAACGGCGGGATATAACATGAGCTGTCTTCGGTATC
GTCGTATCCCACTACCGAGATATCCGCACCAACGCGCAGCCCGGACTCGGTAATGGCGCGCATTGCGCCC
AGCGCCATCTGATCGTTGGCAACCAGCATCGCAGTGGGAACGATGCCCTCATTCAGCATTTGCATGGTTT
GTTGAAAACCGGACATGGCACTCCAGTCGCCTTCCCGTTCCGCTATCGGCTGAATTTGATTGCGAGTGAG
ATATTTATGCCAGCCAGCCAGACGCAGACGCGCCGAGACAGAACTTAATGGGCCCGCTAACAGCGCGATT
TGCTGGTGACCCAATGCGACCAGATGCTCCACGCCCAGTCGCGTACCGTCTTCATGGGAGAAAATAATAC
TGTTGATGGGTGTCTGGTCAGAGACATCAAGAAATAACGCCGGAACATTAGTGCAGGCAGCTTCCACAGC
AATGGCATCCTGGTCATCCAGCGGATAGTTAATGATCAGCCCACTGACGCGTTGCGCGAGAAGATTGTGC
ACCGCCGCTTTACAGGCTTCGACGCCGCTTCGTTCTACCATCGACACCACCACGCTGGCACCCAGTTGAT
CGGCGCGAGATTTAATCGCCGCGACAATTTGCGACGGCGCGTGCAGGGCCAGACTGGAGGTGGCAACGCC
AATCAGCAACGACTGTTTGCCCGCCAGTTGTTGTGCCACGCGGTTGGGAATGTAATTCAGCTCCGCCATC
GCCGCTTCCACTTTTTCCCGCGTTTTCGCAGAAACGTGGCTGGCCTGGTTCACCACGCGGGAAACGGTCT
GATAAGAGACACCGGCATACTCTGCGACATCGTATAACGTTACTGGTTTCACATTCACCACCCTGAATTG
ACTCTCTTCCGGGCGCTATCATGCCATACCGCGAAAGGTTTTGCGCCATTCGATGGTGTCCGGGATCTCG
ACGCTCTCCCTTATGCGACTCCTGCATTAGGAAGCAGCCCAGTAGTAGGTTGAGGCCGTTGAGCACCGCC
GCCGCAAGGAATGGTGCATGCAAGGAGATGGCGCCCAACAGTCCCCCGGCCACGGGGCCTGCCACCATAC
CCACGCCGAAACAAGCGCTCATGAGCCCGAAGTGGCGAGCCCGATCTTCCCCATCGGTGATGTCGGCGAT
ATAGGCGCCAGCAACCGCACCTGTGGCGCCGGTGATGCCGGCCACGATGCGTCCGGCGTAGAGGATCGAG
ATCTCGATCCCGCGAAAT
Features (pLannotate 1.2.2; 21 found; start..end, strand, type, name):
      1..19      +  promoter       T7 promoter: promoter for bacteriophage T7 RNA polymerase
     20..44      +  protein_bind   lac operator: The lac repressor binds to the lac operator to inhibit transcription in E. coli. This inhibition can be relieved by adding lactose or isopropyl-β-D-thiogalactopyranoside (IPTG). lac repressor encoded by lacI
     59..81      +  RBS            RBS: efficient ribosome binding site from bacteriophage T7 gene 10 (Olins and Rangwala, 1989)
    100..116     +  CDS            capTEV™ (fragment): composite tag for in vivo biotinylation, TEV protease cleavage, and 6xHis tagging
    127..144     +  CDS            thrombin site: thrombin recognition and cleavage site
    151..1251    +  CDS            MBP: maltose binding protein from E. coli; malE (mutated); This version of the gene does not encode a signal sequence, so MBP will remain in the cytosol.
   1895..1912    +  CDS            9xHis (fragment): 9xHis affinity tag
   1922..1971    +  CDS            SET1 (fragment): solubility-enhancement tag derived from T7 phage gene 10B
   1979..2026    +  terminator     T7 terminator: transcription terminator for bacteriophage T7 RNA polymerase
   2063..2491    +  rep_origin     f1 ori (sequence partly withheld): f1 bacteriophage origin of replication; arrow indicates direction of (+) strand synthesis
   2544..2601    +  promoter       AmpR promoter (fragment): bla
   2610..3425    -  CDS            KanR: aminoglycoside phosphotransferase; aph(3')-Ia; confers resistance to kanamycin in bacteria or G418 (Geneticin®) in eukaryotes
   3547..4135    +  rep_origin     ori: high-copy-number ColE1/pMB1/pBR322/pUC origin of replication
   4321..4460    -  misc_feature   bom: basis of mobility region from pBR322
   4562..4753    -  CDS            rop: Rop protein, which maintains plasmids at low copy number; rop
   4770..5150    +  CDS            YPB1_ECOLX: Protein predicted: Swiss-Prot protein existence level 4. From Escherichia coli.
   5222..5513    -  CDS            TcR (fragment): tetracycline efflux protein; tet; confers resistance to tetracycline
   5528..5549    -  protein_bind   CAP binding site: CAP binding activates transcription in the presence of cAMP. E. coli catabolite activator protein
   5562..6644    -  CDS            lacI: lac repressor; lacI; The lac repressor binds to the lac operator to inhibit transcription in E. coli. This inhibition can be relieved by adding lactose or isopropyl-β-D-thiogalactopyranoside (IPTG).
   6645..6722    -  promoter       lacI promoter: lacI
   6730..7009    -  CDS            TcR (fragment): tetracycline efflux protein; tet; confers resistance to tetracycline
