[The description below was written by a language model from this plasmid's Addgene catalogue record and pLannotate feature annotations shown in this document.]
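Description:
pHIT348 is a bacterial expression plasmid built on pHIT198, a pET-28a derivative. It produces a C-terminal fragment of the Caenorhabditis elegans protein CEC-5 as a fusion to an N-terminal 6xHis tag and maltose binding protein. The sequenced record is about 7.0 kb. Replication relies on a ColE1/pBR322-type origin accompanied by the rop gene and the bom region, which is consistent with its listing as a low-copy plasmid. Selection is by kanamycin through an aminoglycoside phosphotransferase gene. An f1 phage origin is also present, along with short remnants annotated as tetracycline-resistance fragments that are backbone leftovers rather than functional markers.

Expression is driven by the T7lac arrangement: a T7 promoter immediately followed by a lac operator, with a plasmid-borne lacI gene supplying repressor. Transcription therefore requires a host providing T7 RNA polymerase and is induced with IPTG. A T7 gene 10 ribosome binding site precedes the open reading frame, which begins with a short histidine tag and a thrombin cleavage site, followed by a signal-sequence-free MBP that stays in the cytosol. The cec-5 fragment was cloned between NotI and SalI downstream of MBP. It is not itself annotated, but it presumably lies in the unannotated gap between MBP and the downstream elements. A second short histidine-tag annotation sits just before the T7 terminator, though the record does not say whether it is in frame with the insert. According to the record, the purified fusion protein is intended as an antigen, with the His and MBP tags available for affinity purification and MBP commonly aiding solubility.
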