Addgene plasmid #204515: pHIT348
Purpose: Bacterial expression of CEC-5 C-terminal fragment with 6xHis and maltose binding protein tags for use as an antigen
Depositing lab: Yuji Kohara. Depositing organization: National Institute of Genetics. Publication: A small RNA system ensures accurate homologous pairing and unpaired silencing of meiotic chromosomes. Tabara H, Mitani S, Mochizuki M, Kohara Y, Nagata K. EMBO J. 2023 Jun 1;42(11):e105002. doi: 10.15252/embj.2020105002. Epub 2023 Apr 20. PubMed 37078421.
Backbone
  Vector backbone: pHIT198 (derived from pET-28a)
  Backbone size w/o insert (bp): 6442
  Vector type: Bacterial Expression
Growth in bacteria
  Bacterial resistance: Kanamycin, 50 μg/mL
  Growth temperature: 37°C
  Growth strain: DH5alpha
  Copy number: Low Copy
Gene/Insert
  Gene/Insert name: C-terminal fragment of cec-5 (C. elegans)
  Species: C. elegans (nematode)
  Promoter: T7lac
  Tag / fusion protein: 6xHis, MBP (N terminal on insert)
  Cloning method: Restriction Enzyme; 5′ cloning site NotI (unknown if destroyed); 3′ cloning site SalI (unknown if destroyed)
  Sequencing primers: 5′ MBP_sense; 3′ T7 terminator, reverse primer
Terms and licenses: Academic/Nonprofit Terms; Industry Terms: Not Available to Industry
How to cite: pHIT348 was a gift from Yuji Kohara (Addgene plasmid # 204515 ; http://n2t.net/addgene:204515 ; RRID:Addgene_204515)
